>Addgene plasmid #199144 | RB816 | addgene full sequence | sequence record 392003 | Addgene NGS Result
TCGCGCGTTTCGGTGATGACGGTGAAAACCTCTGACACATGCAGCTCCCGGAGACGGTCACAGCTTGTCT
GTAAGCGGATGCCGGGAGCAGACAAGCCCGTCAGGGCGCGTCAGCGGGTGTTGGCGGGTGTCGGGGCTGG
CTTAACTATGCGGCATCAGAGCAGATTGTACTGAGAGTGCACCATAGATCACGACATTACTATATATATA
ATATAGGAAGCATTTAATAGAACAGCATCGTAATATATGTGTACTTTGCAGTTATGACGCCAGATGGCAG
TAGTGGAAGATATTCTTTATTGAAAAATAGCTTGTCACCTTACGTACAATCTTGATCCGGAGCTTTTCTT
TTTTTGCCGATTAAGAATTAATTCGGTCGAAAAAAGAAAAGGAGAGGGCCAAGAGGGAGGGCATTGGTGA
CTATTGAGCACGTGAGTATACGTGATTAAGCACACAAAGGCAGCTTGGAGTATGTCTGTTATTAATTTCA
CAGGTAGTTCTGGTCCATTGGTGAAAGTTTGCGGCTTGCAGAGCACAGAGGCCGCAGAATGTGCTCTAGA
TTCCGATGCTGACTTGCTGGGTATTATATGTGTGCCCAATAGAAAGAGAACAATTGACCCGGTTATTGCA
AGGAAAATTTCAAGTCTTGTAAAAGCATATAAAAATAGTTCAGGCACTCCGAAATACTTGGTTGGCGTGT
TTCGTAATCAACCTAAGGAGGATGTTTTGGCTCTGGTCAATGATTACGGCATTGATATCGTCCAACTGCA
TGGAGATGAGTCGTGGCAAGAATACCAAGAGTTCCTCGGTTTGCCAGTTATTAAAAGACTCGTATTTCCA
AAAGACTGCAACATACTACTCAGTGCAGCTTCACAGAAACCTCATTCGTTTATTCCCTTGTTTGATTCAG
AAGCAGGTGGGACAGGTGAACTTTTGGATTGGAACTCGATTTCTGACTGGGTTGGAAGGCAAGAGAGCCC
CGAAAGCTTACATTTTATGTTAGCTGGTGGACTGACGCCAGAAAATGTTGGTGATGCGCTTAGATTAAAT
GGCGTTATTGGTGTTGATGTAAGCGGAGGTGTGGAGACAAATGGTGTAAAAGACTCTAACAAAATAGCAA
ATTTCGTCAAAAATGCTAAGAAATAGGTTATTACTGAGTAGTATTTATTTAAGTATTGTTTGTGCACTTG
CCGATCTATGCGGTGTGAAATACCGCACAGATGCGTAAGGAGAAAATACCGCATCAGGAAATTGTAAGCG
TTAATATTTTGTTAAAATTCGCGTTAAATTTTTGTTAAATCAGCTCATTTTTTAACCAATAGGCCGAAAT
CGGCAAAATCCCTTATAAATCAAAAGAATAGACCGAGATAGGGT
[37 nt withheld, positions 1375-1411]
AAAGAACGTGGACTCCAACGTCAAAGG
[49 nt withheld, positions 1439-1487]
T
[87 nt withheld, positions 1489-1575]
GGCCGGCTAGGCCTTAACCCACTGAATTCTACATCGAACAAGAGAAACCTTTTTTTTTACTTTTTTCAAA
CTTGAACAAAGAAAAGAAAAAGAAAAAGAAAAAGCAATCACAGCTTATTAACGATTCGTGTTTAAATAAT
CAATTGAAAGGAAAATAGAAGATTTTTGAAAAAAAGTTATTGGTATTTATTAACTTAATATATCAGTAAC
ATCAAGAGAAAGAAACTGAATTATAAACAGAGTATGTGAAGCAATTGCAATTGCAATTATTAGAGATCCA
GAAAACTGAATTGTGCTTGAATACCACTTGTTTACCGGCG
[124 nt withheld, positions 1896-2019]
CCATTCGCCATTCAGGCTGCGCAACTGTTGGGAAGGGCGATCGGTGCGGGCCTCTTCGCTATTACGCCAG
CTGGCGAAAGGGGGATGTGCTGCAAGGCGATTAAGTTGGGTAACGCCAGGGTTTTCCCAGTCACGACGTT
GTAAAACGACGGCCAGTGAATTGTAATACGACTCACTATAGGGCGAATTGGGTACCGAATTCGAGCTCGT
TTAAACGTCGACACTGGATGGCGGCGTTAGTATCGAATCGACAGCAGTATAGCGACCAGCATTCACATAC
GATTGACGCATGATATTACTTTCTGCGCACTTAACTTCGCATCTGGGCAGATGATGTCGAGGCGAAAAAA
AATATAAATCACGCTAACATTTGATTAAAATAGAACAACTACAATATAAAAAAACTATACAAATGACAAG
TTCTTGAAAACAAGAATCTTTTTATTGTCAGTACTGACTCGAGTTATTATGGACATGGCATAGACATATA
CAAAGCTTGTTCACCATCGGAAGCAGTACCATCGTATAAAGCAGTATCCAAACCACACAAAGTGAAACCC
ATTCTTCTATAAGCATGAATAGCTGGAGCATTAACATTGGTAACTTCCAACCACAAATGACCAGCACCTC
TTTCTCTGGCGAATTCAGTAGCCAAACCCATCAAAGCTCTACCAACACCATGACCTCTATGTTCTGGAGC
AACTTCAATATCTTCAACAGTCAATCTTCTGTTCCAACCAGAATAAGAAACAACAACGAAACCAGCCAAA
TCACCATCATCACCATAAGCAACGAAAGTTCTAGAATCTGGATCACCATCTTCACCAGCATCGGATTCAT
CATCGGATTCATCATCTGGGAAAACCTTAGTCAATGGTGGATCAACTGGAACTTCTCTCAAAGTGAAACC
ATCACCAGTAGCAGTAACTCTAAAAACAGTATCGGTAGTGAAAGAACCATCCAAAGCTTCAATAGCTTCA
GCATCACCTGGAACAGAAGTTCTGTATCTATAAGCAGTATCATCCAAAGTAGTAGACATAATTGTAGGAT
CCGGTTGTTTATGTTCGGATGTGATGTGAGAACTGTATCCTAGCAAGATTTTAAAAGGAAGTATATGAAA
GAAGAACCTCAGTGGCAAATCCTAACCTTTTATATTTCTCTACAGGGGCGCGGCGTGGGGACAATTCAAC
GCGTCTGTGAGGGGAGCGTTTCCCTGCTCGCAGGTCTGCAGCGAGGAGCCGTAATTTTTGCTTCGCGCCG
TGCGGCCATCAAAATGTATGGACGCAAATGATTATACATGGGGATGTATGGGCTAAATGTACGGGCGACA
GTCACATCATGCCCCTGAGCTGCGCACGTCAAGACTGTCAAGGAGGGTATTCTGGGCCTCCATGTCGCTG
GCCGGGTGACCCGGCGGGGACGAGGCAAGCTTGATATCCCGCGGTGGAGCTCCAGCTTTTGTTCCCTTTA
GTGAGGGTTAATTTCGAGCTTGGCGTAATCATGGTCATAGCTGTTTCCTGTGTGAAATTGTTATCCGCTC
ACAATTCCACATGGCGGCCGCTCTAGAACAGTGATGTCCACGAGGTCTCTCTTCACGTCAGATGAGTTGG
GTCGACCTGCAGCGTACGATCGATACCGTCGACCTCGAGGGGGGGCCGGAAGGACGATGAAGGAGAGAAA
GTAGTAAGACAATATGACTTTGGACAGACATGAGATAAAAGTTTTAAAGGACAAGAAAAGGTTCGGGTTA
AAAGATGAGTATTGTATTTTTTCAAAATATCAATGCTTTTTCTGTTCTTGGGTTAGTGGTACCACCATTG
GTGATAAAACCTTTGGGGAGCCTCCTCCGAGCTTTCTCTTTGTTACTTTTTTTCTCAACTGATACTTGTC
ATTCTTACTACAATTACAGGCCTAGCCGGCCCAACATAGGAGCCGGAAGCATAAAGTGTAAAGCCTGGGG
TGCCTAATGAGTGAGCTAACTCACATTAATTGCGTTGCGCTCACTGCCCGCTTTCCAGTCGGGAAACCTG
TCGTGCCAGCTGCATTAATGAATCGGCCAACGCGCGGGGAGAGGCGGTTTGCGTATTGGGCGCTCTTCCG
CTTCCTCGCTCACTGACTCGCTGCGCTCGGTCGTTCGGCTGCGGCGAGCGGTATCAGCTCACTCAAAGGC
GGTAATACGGTTATCCACAGAATCAGGGGATAACGCAGGAAAGAACATGTGAGCAAAAGGCCAGCAAAAG
GCCAGGAACCGTAAAAAGGCCGCGTTGCTGGCGTTTTTCCATAGGCTCCGCCCCCCTGACGAGCATCACA
AAAATCGACGCTCAAGTCAGAGGTGGCGAAACCCGACAGGACTATAAAGATACCAGGCGTTTCCCCCTGG
AAGCTCCCTCGTGCGCTCTCCTGTTCCGACCCTGCCGCTTACCGGATACCTGTCCGCCTTTCTCCCTTCG
GGAAGCGTGGCGCTTTCTCATAGCTCACGCTGTAGGTATCTCAGTTCGGTGTAGGTCGTTCGCTCCAAGC
TGGGCTGTGTGCACGAACCCCCCGTTCAGCCCGACCGCTGCGCCTTATCCGGTAACTATCGTCTTGAGTC
CAACCCGGTAAGACACGACTTATCGCCACTGGCAGCAGCCACTGGTAACAGGATTAGCAGAGCGAGGTAT
GTAGGCGGTGCTACAGAGTTCTTGAAGTGGTGGCCTAACTACGGCTACACTAGAAGAACAGTATTTGGTA
TCTGCGCTCTGCTGAAGCCAGTTACCTTCGGAAAAAGAGTTGGTAGCTCTTGATCCGGCAAACAAACCAC
CGCTGGTAGCGGTGGTTTTTTTGTTTGCAAGCAGCAGATTACGCGCAGAAAAAAAGGATCTCAAGAAGAT
CCTTTGATCTTTTCTACGGGGTCTGACGCTCAGTGGAACGAAAACTCACGTTAAGGGATTTTGGTCATGA
GATTATCAAAAAGGATCTTCACCTAGATCCTTTTAAATTAAAAATGAAGTTTTAAATCAATCTAAAGTAT
ATATGAGTAAACTTGGTCTGACAGTTACCAATGCTTAATCAGTGAGGCACCTATCTCAGCGATCTGTCTA
TTTCGTTCATCCATAGTTGCCTGACTCCCCGTCGTGTAGATAACTACGATACGGGAGGGCTTACCATCTG
GCCCCAGTGCTGCAATGATACCGCGAGACCCACGCTCACCGGCTCCAGATTTATCAGCAATAAACCAGCC
AGCCGGAAGGGCCGAGCGCAGAAGTGGTCCTGCAACTTTATCCGCCTCCATCCAGTCTATTAATTGTTGC
CGGGAAGCTAGAGTAAGTAGTTCGCCAGTTAATAGTTTGCGCAACGTTGTTGCCATTGCTACAGGCATCG
TGGTGTCACGCTCGTCGTTTGGTATGGCTTCATTCAGCTCCGGTTCCCAACGATCAAGGCGAGTTACATG
ATCCCCCATGTTGTGCAAAAAAGCGGTTAGCTCCTTCGGTCCTCCGATCGTTGTCAGAAGTAAGTTGGCC
GCAGTGTTATCACTCATGGTTATGGCAGCACTGCATAATTCTCTTACTGTCATGCCATCCGTAAGATGCT
TTTCTGTGACTGGTGAGTACTCAACCAAGTCATTCTGAGAATAGTGTATGCGGCGACCGAGTTGCTCTTG
CCCGGCGTCAATACGGGATAATACCGCGCCACATAGCAGAACTTTAAAAGTGCTCATCATTGGAAAACGT
TCTTCGGGGCGAAAACTCTCAAGGATCTTACCGCTGTTGAGATCCAGTTCGATGTAACCCACTCGTGCAC
CCAACTGATCTTCAGCATCTTTTACTTTCACCAGCGTTTCTGGGTGAGCAAAAACAGGAAGGCAAAATGC
CGCAAAAAAGGGAATAAGGGCGACACGGAAATGTTGAATACTCATACTCTTCCTTTTTCAATATTATTGA
AGCATTTATCAGGGTTATTGTCTCATGAGCGGATACATATTTGAATGTATTTAGAAAAATAAACAAATAG
GGGTTCCGCGCACATTTCCCCGAAAAGTGCCACCTGGGTCCTTTTCATCACGTGCTATAAAAATAATTAT
AATTTAAATTTTTTAATATAAATATATAAATTAAAAATAGAAAGTAAAAAAAGAAATTAAAGAAAAAATA
GTTTTTGTTTTCCGAAGATGTAAAAGACTCTAGGGGGATCGCCAACAAATACTACCTTTTATCTTGCTCT
TCCTGCTCTCAGGTATTAATGCCGAATTGTTTCATCTTGTCTGTGTAGAAGACCACACACGAAAATCCTG
TGATTTTACATTTTACTTATCGTTAATCGAATGTATATCTATTTAATCTGCTTTTCTTGTCTAATAAATA
TATATGTAAAGTACGCTTTTTGTTGAAATTTTTTAAACCTTTGTTTATTTTTTTTTCTTCATTCCGTAAC
TCTTCTACCTTCTTTATTTACTTTCTAAAATCCAAATACAAAACATAAAAATAAATAAACACAGAGTAAA
TTCCCAAATTATTCCATCATTAAAAGATACGAGGCGCGTGTAAGTTACAGGCAAGCGATCCGTCTAAGAA
ACCATTATTATCATGACATTAACCTATAAAAATAGGCGTATCACGAGGCCCTTTCGTC
Features (pLannotate 1.2.2; 23 found; start..end, strand, type, name):
    137..186     +  misc_feature   bom (fragment): basis of mobility region from pBR322
    324..471     +  promoter       TRP1 promoter: S. cerevisiae TRP1
    472..1146    +  CDS            TRP1: phosphoribosylanthranilate isomerase, required for tryptophan biosynthesis; S. cerevisiae TRP1; yeast auxotrophic marker
   1197..1248    +  misc_feature   bom (fragment): basis of mobility region from pBR322
   1249..1576    -  rep_origin     M13 ori (fragment) (sequence partly withheld): M13 bacteriophage origin of replication; arrow indicates direction of (+) strand synthesis
   1890..2019    -  rep_origin     f1 ori (fragment) (sequence partly withheld): f1 bacteriophage origin of replication; arrow indicates direction of (+) strand synthesis
   2023..2180    -  CDS            lacZα (fragment): LacZα fragment of β-galactosidase; lacZ fragment
   2183..2201    +  promoter       T7 promoter: promoter for bacteriophage T7 RNA polymerase
   2274..2471    -  terminator     TEF terminator: Ashbya gossypii TEF terminator
   2489..3058    -  CDS            sta: STA_STRLA - Experimental evidence at protein level: Swiss-Prot protein existence level 1. Involved in resistance to streptothricin, a broad-spectrum antibiotic produced by streptomycetes. Detoxifies streptothricin via acetylation of the beta amino group of the first beta-lysyl moiety of streptothricin. From Streptomyces lavendulae.
   3072..3415    -  promoter       TEF promoter: Ashbya gossypii TEF promoter
   3484..3502    -  promoter       T3 promoter: promoter for bacteriophage T3 RNA polymerase
   3547..3563    -  protein_bind   lac operator: The lac repressor binds to the lac operator to inhibit transcription in E. coli. This inhibition can be relieved by adding lactose or isopropyl-β-D-thiogalactopyranoside (IPTG). lac repressor encoded by lacI
   3571..3588    +  misc_feature   MCS (fragment): pBluescript multiple cloning site
   3648..3676    +  misc_feature   MCS (fragment): pBluescript multiple cloning site
   3941..3971    -  promoter       lac promoter: promoter for the E. coli lac operon
   3986..4007    -  protein_bind   CAP binding site: CAP binding activates transcription in the presence of cAMP. E. coli catabolite activator protein
   4020..4112    -  CDS            lacI (fragment): lac repressor; lacI; The lac repressor binds to the lac operator to inhibit transcription in E. coli. This inhibition can be relieved by adding lactose or isopropyl-β-D-thiogalactopyranoside (IPTG).
   4295..4883    -  rep_origin     ori: high-copy-number ColE1/pMB1/pBR322/pUC origin of replication
   5054..5914    -  CDS            AmpR: β-lactamase; bla; confers resistance to ampicillin, carbenicillin, and related antibiotics
   5915..6019    -  promoter       AmpR promoter: bla
   6056..6559    +  misc_feature   CEN/ARS: S. cerevisiae CEN6 centromere fused to an autonomously replicating sequence
   6627..35      +  CDS            rop (fragment) (across the origin): Rop protein, which maintains plasmids at low copy number; rop
