[The description below was written by a language model from this plasmid's Addgene catalogue record and pLannotate feature annotations shown in this document.]
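Description:
RB816 is a pRS314-derived yeast shuttle plasmid built to deliver a short synthetic DNA barcode into the Candida albicans genome at the Neut5 locus. The backbone carries the usual pRS314 parts: a high-copy ColE1/pUC-type origin and the β-lactamase gene (AmpR) for propagation and ampicillin selection in E. coli, fragments of the f1/M13 phage origin, lacZα and lac regulatory remnants flanking a pBluescript-type cloning region with T7 and T3 promoters, and the S. cerevisiae TRP1 marker and CEN6/ARS element. These last two support low-copy maintenance in baker's yeast, for example during plasmid assembly, and are not expected to serve as the selection system in Candida.

The payload is a 100 bp synthetic barcoding cassette cloned between SpeI and ClaI sites, alongside a nourseothricin resistance cassette. That cassette consists of a streptothricin acetyltransferase coding sequence (annotated as sta) placed between the Ashbya gossypii TEF promoter and TEF terminator, and it provides dominant drug selection of Candida transformants. The automated feature table does not annotate the barcode itself or any Neut5 homology sequences. The unannotated stretches around the fragmented cloning site probably hold these elements, but the record does not map them.

According to the depositor, the plasmid is linearised with NgoMIV before transformation, so that it integrates into the chromosome rather than replicating as an episome. Each resulting strain then carries a unique DNA barcode at Neut5. Tagged strains of this kind can be distinguished from one another by their barcodes. The associated study examined aneuploidy, gene dosage, filamentation and host colonization in C. albicans.
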