Addgene plasmid #199144: RB816
Purpose: This plasmid contains a barcoding cassette which gets integrated at Neut5 locus in Candida albicans genome
Depositing lab: Richard Bennett. Depositing organization: Brown University. Publication: Aneuploidy and gene dosage regulate filamentation and host colonization by Candida albicans. Kakade P, Sircaik S, Maufrais C, Ene IV, Bennett RJ. Proc Natl Acad Sci U S A. 2023 Mar 14;120(11):e2218163120. doi: 10.1073/pnas.2218163120. Epub 2023 Mar 9. PubMed 36893271.
Backbone
  Vector backbone: pRS314
  Backbone manufacturer: ATCC
  Backbone size w/o insert (bp): 6599
  Vector type: Yeast Expression
  Selectable markers: Nourseothricin
Growth in bacteria
  Bacterial resistance: Ampicillin, 100 μg/mL
  Growth temperature: 37°C
  Growth strain: DH5alpha
  Copy number: High Copy
Gene/Insert
  Gene/Insert name: 100 bp barcoding cassette
  Species: Synthetic
  Insert size (bp): 100
  Cloning method: Restriction Enzyme; 5′ cloning site SpeI (unknown if destroyed); 3′ cloning site ClaI (unknown if destroyed)
  Sequencing primers: 5′ GTGCCGTAAAGCACTAAATCGG; 3′ GTTACCTCACTCATTAGGCACCCC
Terms and licenses: Academic/Nonprofit Terms; Industry Terms: Not Available to Industry
Depositor comments: After restriction digestion with NgoMIV, this plasmid can be used to transform Candida strains which would barcode it with unique DNA barcodes
How to cite: RB816 was a gift from Richard Bennett (Addgene plasmid # 199144 ; http://n2t.net/addgene:199144 ; RRID:Addgene_199144)
