>Addgene plasmid #199144 | RB816 | depositor partial sequence | sequence record 385650 | Barcoding cassette containing BC24 cloned in pDIS3 at SpeI_ClaI sites by CPEC method
TGGCGGCCGCTCTAGAACTAGTGATGTCCACGAGGTCTCTCTTCACGTCAGATGAGTTGGGTCGACCTGC
AGCGTACGATCGATACCGTCGACCTCGAGG
